Addgene plasmid #198466: pVRC8400-SARS-CoV-2-RBD-XBB.1.5-AVI
Purpose: Expresses SARS-CoV-2 RBD protein from the XBB.1.5 variant with single chain Fc, HRV3C protease cleavage site, and AVI tag
Depositing lab: Peter Kwong. Depositing organization: National Institute of Allergy and Infectious Diseases (NIAID). Publication: Molecular probes of spike ectodomain and its subdomains for SARS-CoV-2 variants, Alpha through Omicron. Teng IT, Nazzari AF, Choe M, Liu T, Oliveira de Souza M, Petrova Y, Tsybovsky Y, Wang S, Zhang B, Artamonov M, Madan B, Huang A, Lopez Acevedo SN, Pan X, Ruckwardt TJ, DeKosky BJ, Mascola JR, Misasi J, Sullivan NJ, Zhou T, Kwong PD. PLoS One. 2022 May 24;17(5):e0268767. doi: 10.1371/journal.pone.0268767. eCollection 2022. PubMed 35609088.
Backbone
  Vector backbone: pVRC8400
  Vector type: Mammalian Expression
Growth in bacteria
  Bacterial resistance: Kanamycin, 50 μg/mL
  Growth temperature: 37°C
  Growth strain: DH5alpha
  Copy number: Unknown
Gene/Insert
  Gene/Insert name: SARS-CoV-2-RBD-XBB.1.5
  Mutation: G339H, R346T, L368I, S371F, S373P, S375F, T376A, D405N, R408S, K417N, N440K, V445P, G446S, N460K, S477N, T478K, E484A, F486P, F490S, Q498R, N501Y, Y505H, D614G, H655Y, N679K, P681H, N764K, D796Y, Q954H, N969K
  Entrez Gene: S (a.k.a. GU280_gp02, spike glycoprotein)
  Tag / fusion protein: scFc (N terminal on insert); HRV3C (N terminal on insert); AVI (C terminal on insert)
Terms and licenses: Academic/Nonprofit Terms; Industry Terms: Not Available to Industry
Depositor comments: Please visit https://www.biorxiv.org/content/10.1101/2021.12.29.474491v1 for bioRxiv preprint.
How to cite: pVRC8400-SARS-CoV-2-RBD-XBB.1.5-AVI was a gift from Peter Kwong (Addgene plasmid # 198466 ; http://n2t.net/addgene:198466 ; RRID:Addgene_198466)
