[The description below was written by a language model from this plasmid's Addgene catalogue record and pLannotate feature annotations shown in this document.]
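Description:
pVRC8400-SARS-CoV-2-RBD-XBB.1.5-AVI is a 6,558 nt mammalian expression plasmid built on the pVRC8400 backbone for producing a tagged receptor-binding domain (RBD) of the SARS-CoV-2 spike from the XBB.1.5 variant. It is propagated in E. coli through a high-copy ColE1/pUC-type origin and selected with kanamycin via an aph(3')-Ia (KanR) gene. Short fragments of bom, rop, β-lactamase and a Tn903 transposition gene are annotated as backbone remnants rather than functional units.

The expression cassette is driven by the human CMV immediate-early enhancer and promoter, followed by a truncated HTLV-1 5' LTR fragment and a modified CMV intron A fragment, elements commonly placed in the 5' untranslated region to boost expression, and it ends in a bovine growth hormone polyadenylation signal. The open reading frame begins with a short mouse immunoglobulin heavy-chain variable-region fragment, whose position suggests a secretion leader, although the record does not say so. It continues into human IgG1 constant-region sequence corresponding to the single-chain Fc (scFc), then an HRV3C protease site, then the spike fragment (about 630 nt) and a C-terminal AVI tag. The catalogue mutation list covers XBB.1.5 substitutions across the whole spike, including positions such as D614G and beyond that lie outside an RBD-sized fragment, so only the RBD-region changes are likely to be present in this insert.

The design lets the Fc fusion be captured, the RBD be released by HRV3C cleavage, and the AVI tag be site-specifically biotinylated. This fits the associated publication's description of these constructs as molecular probes of spike subdomains.
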