Features (pLannotate 1.2.2; 15 found; start..end, strand, type, name):
    137..235     +  misc_feature   bom (fragment): basis of mobility region from pBR322
    321..700     +  enhancer       CMV enhancer: human cytomegalovirus immediate early enhancer
    701..904     +  promoter       CMV promoter: human cytomegalovirus (CMV) immediate early promoter
    993..1220    +  LTR            5' LTR (truncated) (fragment): truncated 5' long terminal repeat (LTR) from human T-cell leukemia virus (HTLV) type 1
   1224..1334    +  intron         CMV intron (fragment): modified intron A from human cytomegalovirus
   1385..1453    +  CDS            Ighv1-61 (fragment): HVM05_MOUSE - Also known as Igh-VJ558. Experimental evidence at protein level: Swiss-Prot protein existence level 1. From Mus musculus (Mouse).
   1787..2803    +  CDS            IGHG1: IGHG1_HUMAN - Experimental evidence at protein level: Swiss-Prot protein existence level 1. Constant region of immunoglobulin heavy chains. Immunoglobulins, also known as antibodies, are membrane-bound or secreted glycoproteins produced by B lymphocytes. In the recognition phase of humoral immunity, the membrane-bound immunoglobulins serve as receptors which, upon binding of a specific antigen, trigger the clonal expansion and differentiation of B lymphocytes into immunoglobulins- secreting plasma cells. Secreted immunoglobulins mediate the effector phase of humoral immunity, which results in
   2858..3484    +  CDS            S (fragment): SPIKE_SARS2 - Experimental evidence at protein level: Swiss-Prot protein existence level 1. [Spike glycoprotein]: May down-regulate host tetherin (BST2) by lysosomal degradation, thereby counteracting its antiviral activity. From Severe acute respiratory syndrome coronavirus 2 (2019-nCoV) (SARS-CoV-2).
   3546..3770    +  polyA_signal   bGH poly(A) signal: bovine growth hormone polyadenylation signal
   4308..4896    -  rep_origin     ori: high-copy-number ColE1/pMB1/pBR322/pUC origin of replication
   5068..5139    -  CDS            bla(M) (fragment): β-lactamase lacking the signal sequence; bla(M); allows cytosolic expression of β-lactamase
   5151..5297    -  CDS            TRA2_ECOLX (fragment): Protein predicted: Swiss-Prot protein existence level 4. Required for transposition of transposon Tn903. From Escherichia coli.
   5438..6253    -  CDS            KanR: aminoglycoside phosphotransferase; aph(3')-Ia; confers resistance to kanamycin in bacteria or G418 (Geneticin®) in eukaryotes
   6376..6463    -  promoter       AmpR promoter (fragment): bla
   6558..35      +  CDS            rop (fragment) (across the origin): Rop protein, which maintains plasmids at low copy number; rop
>Addgene plasmid #198466 | pVRC8400-SARS-CoV-2-RBD-XBB.1.5-AVI | addgene full sequence | sequence record 388113 | Addgene NGS Result
TCGCGCGTTTCGGTGATGACGGTGAAAACCTCTGACACATGCAGCTCCCGGAGACGGTCACAGCTTGTCT
GTAAGCGGATGCCGGGAGCAGACAAGCCCGTCAGGGCGCGTCAGCGGGTGTTGGCGGGTGTCGGGGCTGG
CTTAACTATGCGGCATCAGAGCAGATTGTACTGAGAGTGCACCATATGCGGTGTGAAATACCGCACAGAT
GCGTAAGGAGAAAATACCGCATCAGATTGGCTATTGGCCATTGCATACGTTGTATCCATATCATAATATG
TACATTTATATTGGCTCATGTCCAACATTACCGCCATGTTGACATTGATTATTGACTAGTTATTAATAGT
AATCAATTACGGGGTCATTAGTTCATAGCCCATATATGGAGTTCCGCGTTACATAACTTACGGTAAATGG
CCCGCCTGGCTGACCGCCCAACGACCCCCGCCCATTGACGTCAATAATGACGTATGTTCCCATAGTAACG
CCAATAGGGACTTTCCATTGACGTCAATGGGTGGAGTATTTACGGTAAACTGCCCACTTGGCAGTACATC
AAGTGTATCATATGCCAAGTACGCCCCCTATTGACGTCAATGACGGTAAATGGCCCGCCTGGCATTATGC
CCAGTACATGACCTTATGGGACTTTCCTACTTGGCAGTACATCTACGTATTAGTCATCGCTATTACCATG
GTGATGCGGTTTTGGCAGTACATCAATGGGCGTGGATAGCGGTTTGACTCACGGGGATTTCCAAGTCTCC
ACCCCATTGACGTCAATGGGAGTTTGTTTTGGCACCAAAATCAACGGGACTTTCCAAAATGTCGTAACAA
CTCCGCCCCATTGACGCAAATGGGCGGTAGGCGTGTACGGTGGGAGGTCTATATAAGCAGAGCTCGTTTA
GTGAACCGTCAGATCGCCTGGAGACGCCATCCACGCTGTTTTGACCTCCATAGAAGACACCGGGACCGAT
CCAGCCTCCATCGGCTCGCATCTCTCCTTCACGCGCCCGCCGCCCTACCTGAGGCCGCCATCCACGCCGG
TTGAGTCGCGTTCTGCCGCCTCCCGCCTGTGGTGCCTCCTGAACTGCGTCCGCCGTCTAGGTAAGTTTAA
AGCTCAGGTCGAGACCGGGCCTTTGTCCGGCGCTCCCTTGGAGCCTACCTAGACTCAGCCGGCTCTCCAC
GCTTTGCCTGACCCTGCTTGCTCAACTCTAGTTAACGGTGGAGGGCAGTGTAGTCTGAGCAGTACTCGTT
GCTGCCGCGCGCGCCACCAGACATAATAGCTGACAGACTAACAGACTGTTCCTTTCCATGGGTCTTTTCT
GCAGTCACCGTCGTCGACACGTGTGATCAGATATCGCGGCCGCTCTAGACCACCATGGGATGGTCATGTA
TCATCCTTTTTCTAGTAGCAACTGCAACCGGTGTACATTCCGCACCAGAGCTGCTGGGAGGACCTAGCGT
GTTCCTGTTTCCCCCTAAGCCTAAGGACACCCTGATGATCAGCCGGACCCCAGAGGTGACATGCGTGGTG
GTGGACGTGTCCCACGAGGACCCCGAGGTGAAGTTCAACTGGTACGTGGATGGCGTGGAGGTGCACAATG
CCAAGACCAAGCCAAGGGAGGAGCAGTACAACTCTACCTATCGCGTGGTGAGCGTGCTGACAGTGCTGCA
CCAGGACTGGCTGAACGGCAAGGAGTACAAGTGTAAGGTGTCTAATAAGGCCCTGCCTGCCCCAATCGAG
AAGACCATCAGCAAGGCAAAGGGACAGCCAAGGGAGCCTCAGGTGTATACCCTGCCACCCAGCCGCGACG
AGCTGACAAAGAACCAGGTGTCCCTGTACTGCCTGGTGAAGGGCTTCTATCCTTCCGATATCGCCGTGGA
GTGGGAGTCTAATGGCCAGCCAGAGAACAATTACAAGACCACACCTCCAGTGCTGGACTCCGATGGCTCT
TTCTTTCTGTATTCCAAGCTGACCGTGGATAAGAGCCGGTGGCAGCAGGGCAACGTGTTTAGCTGTTCCG
TGATGCACGAGGCCCTGCACAATCACTACACACAGAAGTCTCTGAGCCTGTCCCCCGGCAAGGGAGGAGG
AGGCAGCGGCGGAGGAGGCTCCGGAGGCGGCGGCTCTGGCGGCGGCGGCAGCGCCCCTGAACTGCTGGGA
GGACCAAGCGTGTTCCTGTTTCCACCTAAGCCCAAAGATACCCTGATGATCTCCAGGACCCCTGAAGTCA
CCTGCGTGGTCGTGGACGTGTCTCATGAGGACCCCGAAGTCAAGTTCAACTGGTACGTGGACGGAGTCGA
AGTCCATAACGCCAAGACCAAGCCTAGAGAAGAGCAGTACAACTCCACCTATAGAGTGGTGTCTGTGCTG
ACAGTGCTGCATCAGGATTGGCTGAATGGCAAGGAATATAAGTGTAAGGTGAGCAATAAGGCCCTGCCCG
CCCCTATCGAGAAGACCATCTCTAAAGCCAAAGGACAGCCAAGGGAGCCACAGGTGTATACACTGCCACC
CAGCCGGGACGAGCTGACCAAGAACCAGGTGAGCCTGACATGTCTGGTCAAGGGCTTCTACCCCAGTGAC
ATTGCTGTGGAGTGGGAGTCCAATGGCCAGCCTGAGAACAATTATAAAACTACCCCACCAGTGCTGGACA
GCGATGGCTCCTTCTTTCTGACCAGCAAGCTGACAGTGGATAAGTCCCGCTGGCAGCAGGGAAACGTGTT
TTCTTGTAGCGTGATGCATGAGGCCCTGCATAACCACTACACCCAGAAGTCCCTGTCTCTGAGCCCAGGC
AAGGGAGGCAGCGGAGGCGGAGGCAGCGGAGGCCTGGAGGTGCTGTTTCAGGGCCCTCCAAACATTACCA
ACCTCTGCCCCTTCCACGAGGTGTTTAACGCCACAACATTTGCCTCCGTTTACGCCTGGAATAGAAAGAG
AATCAGCAATTGTGTGGCCGACTACTCCGTGATCTATAACTTCGCCCCTTTCTTCGCCTTCAAGTGCTAC
GGCGTTTCCCCAACAAAGCTGAATGACCTGTGCTTCACCAACGTGTACGCCGACTCCTTCGTAATTAGAG
GCAATGAGGTGTCCCAGATCGCACCAGGCCAGACCGGTAACATCGCTGACTACAACTATAAGCTGCCTGA
TGATTTTACAGGCTGCGTGATCGCCTGGAACTCCAACAAGCTGGATAGCAAGCCTAGCGGCAACTACAAC
TACCTGTACCGGCTGTTTCGCAAGTCTAAGCTGAAACCTTTCGAGAGAGACATCTCCACAGAGATCTACC
AGGCCGGTAACAAGCCTTGTAACGGGGTGGCCGGCCCCAACTGTTACTCCCCTCTGCAAAGCTACGGCTT
CCGGCCTACCTATGGAGTCGGCCACCAGCCATACCGGGTGGTCGTGCTGTCCTTCGAGTTACTCCACGCC
CCCGCCACCGTCTGCGGTGGAGGAGGCCTGGTGCCACAGCAGAGCGGAGGCCTGAACGACATCTTCGAGG
CCCAGAAGATCGAGTGGCACGAGGGCTGATGAGGATCCAGATCTGCTGTGCCTTCTAGTTGCCAGCCATC
TGTTGTTTGCCCCTCCCCCGTGCCTTCCTTGACCCTGGAAGGTGCCACTCCCACTGTCCTTTCCTAATAA
AATGAGGAAATTGCATCGCATTGTCTGAGTAGGTGTCATTCTATTCTGGGGGGTGGGGTGGGGCAGGACA
GCAAGGGGGAGGATTGGGAAGACAATAGCAGGCATGCTGGGGATGCGGTGGGCTCTATGGGTACCCAGGT
GCTGAAGAATTGACCCGGTTCCTCCTGGGCCAGAAAGAAGCAGGCACATCCCCTTCTCTGTGACACACCC
TGTCCACGCCCCTGGTTCTTAGTTCCAGCCCCACTCATAGGACACTCATAGCTCAGGAGGGCTCCGCCTT
CAATCCCACCCGCTAAAGTACTTGGAGCGGTCTCTCCCTCCCTCATCAGCCCACCAAACCAAACCTAGCC
TCCAAGAGTGGGAAGAAATTAAAGCAAGATAGGCTATTAAGTGCAGAGGGAGAGAAAATGCCTCCAACAT
GTGAGGAAGTAATGAGAGAAATCATAGAATTTTAAGGCCATGATTTAAGGCCATCATGGCCTTAATCTTC
CGCTTCCTCGCTCACTGACTCGCTGCGCTCGGTCGTTCGGCTGCGGCGAGCGGTATCAGCTCACTCAAAG
GCGGTAATACGGTTATCCACAGAATCAGGGGATAACGCAGGAAAGAACATGTGAGCAAAAGGCCAGCAAA
AGGCCAGGAACCGTAAAAAGGCCGCGTTGCTGGCGTTTTTCCATAGGCTCCGCCCCCCTGACGAGCATCA
CAAAAATCGACGCTCAAGTCAGAGGTGGCGAAACCCGACAGGACTATAAAGATACCAGGCGTTTCCCCCT
GGAAGCTCCCTCGTGCGCTCTCCTGTTCCGACCCTGCCGCTTACCGGATACCTGTCCGCCTTTCTCCCTT
CGGGAAGCGTGGCGCTTTCTCATAGCTCACGCTGTAGGTATCTCAGTTCGGTGTAGGTCGTTCGCTCCAA
GCTGGGCTGTGTGCACGAACCCCCCGTTCAGCCCGACCGCTGCGCCTTATCCGGTAACTATCGTCTTGAG
TCCAACCCGGTAAGACACGACTTATCGCCACTGGCAGCAGCCACTGGTAACAGGATTAGCAGAGCGAGGT
ATGTAGGCGGTGCTACAGAGTTCTTGAAGTGGTGGCCTAACTACGGCTACACTAGAAGAACAGTATTTGG
TATCTGCGCTCTGCTGAAGCCAGTTACCTTCGGAAAAAGAGTTGGTAGCTCTTGATCCGGCAAACAAACC
ACCGCTGGTAGCGGTGGTTTTTTTGTTTGCAAGCAGCAGATTACGCGCAGAAAAAAAGGATCTCAAGAAG
ATCCTTTGATCTTTTCTACGGGGTCTGACGCTCAGTGGAACGAAAACTCACGTTAAGGGATTTTGGTCAT
GAGATTATCAAAAAGGATCTTCACCTAGATCCTTTTAAATTAAAAATGAAGTTTTAAATCAATCTAAAGT
ATATATGAGTAAACTTGGTCTGACAGTTACCAATGCTTAATCAGTGAGGCACCTATCTCAGCGATCTGTC
TATTTCGTTCATCCATAGTTGCCTGACTCGGGGGGGGGGGGCGCTGAGGTCTGCCTCGTGAAGAAGGTGT
TGCTGACTCATACCAGGCCTGAATCGCCCCATCATCCAGCCAGAAAGTGAGGGAGCCACGGTTGATGAGA
GCTTTGTTGTAGGTGGACCAGTTGGTGATTTTGAACTTTTGCTTTGCCACGGAACGGTCTGCGTTGTCGG
GAAGATGCGTGATCTGATCCTTCAACTCAGCAAAAGTTCGATTTATTCAACAAAGCCGCCGTCCCGTCAA
GTCAGCGTAATGCTCTGCCAGTGTTACAACCAATTAACCAATTCTGATTAGAAAAACTCATCGAGCATCA
AATGAAACTGCAATTTATTCATATCAGGATTATCAATACCATATTTTTGAAAAAGCCGTTTCTGTAATGA
AGGAGAAAACTCACCGAGGCAGTTCCATAGGATGGCAAGATCCTGGTATCGGTCTGCGATTCCGACTCGT
CCAACATCAATACAACCTATTAATTTCCCCTCGTCAAAAATAAGGTTATCAAGTGAGAAATCACCATGAG
TGACGACTGAATCCGGTGAGAATGGCAAAAGCTTATGCATTTCTTTCCAGACTTGTTCAACAGGCCAGCC
ATTACGCTCGTCATCAAAATCACTCGCATCAACCAAACCGTTATTCATTCGTGATTGCGCCTGAGCGAGA
CGAAATACGCGATCGCTGTTAAAAGGACAATTACAAACAGGAATCGAATGCAACCGGCGCAGGAACACTG
CCAGCGCATCAACAATATTTTCACCTGAATCAGGATATTCTTCTAATACCTGGAATGCTGTTTTCCCGGG
GATCGCAGTGGTGAGTAACCATGCATCATCAGGAGTACGGATAAAATGCTTGATGGTCGGAAGAGGCATA
AATTCCGTCAGCCAGTTTAGTCTGACCATCTCATCTGTAACATCATTGGCAACGCTACCTTTGCCATGTT
TCAGAAACAACTCTGGCGCATCGGGCTTCCCATACAATCGATAGATTGTCGCACCTGATTGCCCGACATT
ATCGCGAGCCCATTTATACCCATATAAATCAGCATCCATGTTGGAATTTAATCGCGGCCTCGAGCAAGAC
GTTTCCCGTTGAATATGGCTCATAACACCCCTTGTATTACTGTTTATGTAAGCAGACAGTTTTATTGTTC
ATGATGATATATTTTTATCTTGTGCAATGTAACATCAGAGATTTTGAGACACAACGTGGCTTTCCCCCCC
CCCCCATTATTGAAGCATTTATCAGGGTTATTGTCTCATGAGCGGATACATATTTGAATGTATTTAGAAA
AATAAACAAATAGGGGTTCCGCGCACATTTCCCCGAAAAGTGCCACCTGACGTCTAAGAAACCATTATTA
TCATGACATTAACCTATAAAAATAGGCGTATCACGAGGCCCTTTCGTC
